Addgene plasmid #34952: pCS2+8CeGFP
Purpose: (Empty Backbone)
Depositing lab: Amro Hamdoun. Depositing organization: University of California, San Diego (UCSD). Publication: Localization and Substrate Selectivity of Sea Urchin Multidrug (MDR) Efflux Transporters. Gokirmak T, Campanale JP, Shipp LE, Moy GW, Tao H, Hamdoun A. J Biol Chem. 2012 Nov 2. 10.1074/jbc.M112.424879 PubMed 23124201.
Backbone
  Vector backbone: pCS2+
  Backbone manufacturer: Turner and Weintraub (1994)
  Backbone size (bp): 4095
  Modifications to backbone: Four 8bp cutter restriction enzymes (AscI, PacI, FseI, AsiSI) were introduced.
  Vector type: Mammalian Expression ; Sea urchin, zebrafish, Xenopus
  Promoter: SP6
  Tag / fusion protein: eGFP (C terminal on backbone)
Growth in bacteria
  Bacterial resistance: Ampicillin, 100 μg/mL
  Growth temperature: 37°C
  Growth strain: DH10B
  Copy number: High Copy
Terms and licenses: Academic/Nonprofit Terms; Industry Terms: Not Available to Industry
How to cite: pCS2+8CeGFP was a gift from Amro Hamdoun (Addgene plasmid # 34952 ; http://n2t.net/addgene:34952 ; RRID:Addgene_34952)
