[The description below was written by a language model from this plasmid's Addgene catalogue record and the feature table of its GenBank file.]
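Description:
pCS2+8CeGFP is an empty-backbone expression vector derived from pCS2+, modified by adding recognition sites for four rare 8-bp cutters (AscI, PacI, FseI and AsiSI) and a fluorescent protein positioned to be fused to the C terminus of an inserted coding sequence. It carries no gene of interest. The catalogue lists it for mammalian expression and for sea urchin, zebrafish and Xenopus work. The full annotated sequence is 4854 bp, compared with 4095 bp for the parental backbone. In E. coli it replicates from a high-copy ColE1/pUC-type origin and is selected with ampicillin through the bla gene. An f1 origin is also present, along with remnants of the lac promoter/operator region.

The expression cassette follows the usual pCS2+ layout. The simian cytomegalovirus IE94 enhancer/promoter drives transcription in transfected or injected cells, and an SP6 promoter immediately downstream allows in vitro synthesis of sense mRNA from the same template. A short gap between the SP6 promoter and the fluorescent protein CDS presumably holds the cloning sites, although these are not annotated. An SV40 polyadenylation signal terminates the cassette, so DNA-driven transcripts are polyadenylated. Reverse-oriented T7 and T3 promoters lie downstream of the reporter and can be used for antisense transcription or sequencing.

The catalogue calls the tag eGFP, whereas the feature tables label the CDS generically as Aequorea victoria GFP. The second, 1247 bp record covers only the SP6–GFP–SV40 poly(A) segment and agrees with the full map. The associated publication concerns the localization of sea urchin multidrug efflux transporters, which fits use of the vector to make GFP-tagged fusions for mRNA injection and live imaging in embryos.
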