LOCUS       Exported 4854 bp ds-DNA circular SYN 12-MAY-2021
DEFINITION  synthetic circular DNA
ACCESSION   .
VERSION     .
KEYWORDS    pCS2+8CeGFP
SOURCE      synthetic DNA construct
  ORGANISM  synthetic DNA construct
REFERENCE   1 (bases 1 to 4854)
  AUTHORS   Gokirmak T, Campanale JP, Shipp LE, Moy GW, Tao H, Hamdoun A
  TITLE     Localization and Substrate Selectivity of Sea Urchin Multidrug (MDR)
            Efflux Transporters.
  JOURNAL   J Biol Chem. 2012 Nov 2.
  PUBMED    23124201
REFERENCE   2 (bases 1 to 4854)
  AUTHORS   .
  TITLE     Direct Submission
  JOURNAL   Exported May 12, 2021 from SnapGene Server 1.1.58
            http://www.snapgene.com
FEATURES             Location/Qualifiers
     source          1..4854
                     /organism="synthetic DNA construct"
                     /mol_type="other DNA"
     rep_origin      complement(162..750)
                     /direction=LEFT
                     /label=ori
                     /note="high-copy-number ColE1/pMB1/pBR322/pUC origin of
                     replication"
     primer_bind     complement(242..261)
                     /label=pBR322ori-F
                     /note="pBR322 origin, forward primer"
     CDS             complement(921..1781)
                     /codon_start=1
                     /gene="bla"
                     /product="beta-lactamase"
                     /label=AmpR
                     /note="confers resistance to ampicillin, carbenicillin, and
                     related antibiotics"
                     /translation="MSIQHFRVALIPFFAAFCLPVFAHPETLVKVKDAEDQLGARVGYI
                     ELDLNSGKILESFRPEERFPMMSTFKVLLCGAVLSRIDAGQEQLGRRIHYSQNDLVEYS
                     PVTEKHLTDGMTVRELCSAAITMSDNTAANLLLTTIGGPKELTAFLHNMGDHVTRLDRW
                     EPELNEAIPNDERDTTMPVAMATTLRKLLTGELLTLASRQQLIDWMEADKVAGPLLRSA
                     LPAGWFIADKSGAGERGSRGIIAALGPDGKPSRIVVIYTTGSQATMDERNRQIAEIGAS
                     LIKHW"
     primer_bind     1544..1563
                     /label=Amp-R
                     /note="Ampicillin resistance gene, reverse primer"
     promoter        complement(1782..1886)
                     /gene="bla"
                     /label=AmpR promoter
     rep_origin      complement(1912..2367)
                     /direction=LEFT
                     /label=f1 ori
                     /note="f1 bacteriophage origin of replication; arrow
                     indicates direction of (+) strand synthesis"
     primer_bind     complement(2049..2070)
                     /label=F1ori-F
                     /note="F1 origin, forward primer"
     primer_bind     2261..2280
                     /label=F1ori-R
                     /note="F1 origin, reverse primer"
     promoter        2445..3422
                     /label=CMV IE94 promoter
                     /note="enhancer/promoter region of simian cytomegalovirus
                     major immediate early transcription unit IE94"
     promoter        3457..3475
                     /label=SP6 promoter
                     /note="promoter for bacteriophage SP6 RNA polymerase"
     primer_bind     3457..3474
                     /label=SP6
                     /note="SP6 promoter, forward primer"
     CDS             3561..4277
                     /codon_start=1
                     /product="Aequoria victoria green fluorescent protein"
                     /label=GFP
                     /translation="MSKGEELFTGVVPILVELDGDVNGHKFSVSGEGEGDATYGKLTLK
                     FICTTGKLPVPWPTLVTTLTYGVQCFSRYPDHMKRHDFFKSAMPEGYVQERTIFFKDDG
                     NYKTRAEVKFEGDTLVNRIELKGIDFKEDGNILGHKLEYNYNSHNVYIMADKQKNGIKV
                     NFKIRHNIEDGSVQLADHYQQNTPIGDGPVLLPDNHYLSTQSALSKDPNEKRDHMVLLE
                     FVTAAGITHGMDELYK"
     primer_bind     complement(3591..3619)
                     /label=GFP-R
                     /note="GFP, reverse primer. Does NOT anneal to EGFP"
     primer_bind     4214..4234
                     /label=GFP-F
                     /note="GFP, forward primer. Does NOT anneal to EGFP"
     promoter        complement(4306..4323)
                     /label=T7 promoter
                     /note="promoter for bacteriophage T7 RNA polymerase"
     polyA_signal    4328..4462
                     /label=SV40 poly(A) signal
                     /note="SV40 polyadenylation signal"
     primer_bind     complement(4352..4371)
                     /label=EBV-rev
                     /note="SV40 polyA terminator, reverse primer"
     primer_bind     4406..4425
                     /label=SV40pA-R
                     /note="SV40 polyA, reverse primer"
     primer_bind     complement(4575..4595)
                     /label=T3
                     /note="T3 promoter, forward primer"
     promoter        complement(4575..4593)
                     /label=T3 promoter
                     /note="promoter for bacteriophage T3 RNA polymerase"
     primer_bind     complement(4614..4630)
                     /label=M13 rev
                     /note="common sequencing primer, one of multiple similar
                     variants"
     primer_bind     complement(4614..4630)
                     /label=M13 Reverse
                     /note="In lacZ gene. Also called M13-rev"
     primer_bind     complement(4627..4649)
                     /label=M13/pUC Reverse
                     /note="In lacZ gene"
     protein_bind    4638..4654
                     /label=lac operator
                     /bound_moiety="lac repressor encoded by lacI"
                     /note="The lac repressor binds to the lac operator to
                     inhibit transcription in E. coli. This inhibition can be
                     relieved by adding lactose or
                     isopropyl-beta-D-thiogalactopyranoside (IPTG)."
     promoter        complement(4662..4692)
                     /label=lac promoter
                     /note="promoter for the E. coli lac operon"
     protein_bind    4707..4728
                     /label=CAP binding site
                     /bound_moiety="E. coli catabolite activator protein"
                     /note="CAP binding activates transcription in the presence
                     of cAMP."
     primer_bind     complement(4845..8)
                     /label=L4440
                     /note="L4440 vector, forward primer"
ORIGIN
        1 gactcgctgc gctcggtcgt tcggctgcgg cgagcggtat cagctcactc aaaggcggta
       61 atacggttat ccacagaatc aggggataac gcaggaaaga acatgtgagc aaaaggccag
      121 caaaaggcca ggaaccgtaa aaaggccgcg ttgctggcgt ttttccatag gctccgcccc
      181 cctgacgagc atcacaaaaa tcgacgctca agtcagaggt ggcgaaaccc gacaggacta
      241 taaagatacc aggcgtttcc ccctggaagc tccctcgtgc gctctcctgt tccgaccctg
      301 ccgcttaccg gatacctgtc cgcctttctc ccttcgggaa gcgtggcgct ttctcatagc
      361 tcacgctgta ggtatctcag ttcggtgtag gtcgttcgct ccaagctggg ctgtgtgcac
      421 gaaccccccg ttcagcccga ccgctgcgcc ttatccggta actatcgtct tgagtccaac
      481 ccggtaagac acgacttatc gccactggca gcagccactg gtaacaggat tagcagagcg
      541 aggtatgtag gcggtgctac agagttcttg aagtggtggc ctaactacgg ctacactaga
      601 agaacagtat ttggtatctg cgctctgctg aagccagtta ccttcggaaa aagagttggt
      661 agctcttgat ccggcaaaca aaccaccgct ggtagcggtg gtttttttgt ttgcaagcag
      721 cagattacgc gcagaaaaaa aggatctcaa gaagatcctt tgatcttttc tacggggtct
      781 gacgctcagt ggaacgaaaa ctcacgttaa gggattttgg tcatgagatt atcaaaaagg
      841 atcttcacct agatcctttt aaattaaaaa tgaagtttta aatcaatcta aagtatatat
      901 gagtaaactt ggtctgacag ttaccaatgc ttaatcagtg aggcacctat ctcagcgatc
      961 tgtctatttc gttcatccat agttgcctga ctccccgtcg tgtagataac tacgatacgg
     1021 gagggcttac catctggccc cagtgctgca atgataccgc gagacccacg ctcaccggct
     1081 ccagatttat cagcaataaa ccagccagcc ggaagggccg agcgcagaag tggtcctgca
     1141 actttatccg cctccatcca gtctattaat tgttgccggg aagctagagt aagtagttcg
     1201 ccagttaata gtttgcgcaa cgttgttgcc attgctacag gcatcgtggt gtcacgctcg
     1261 tcgtttggta tggcttcatt cagctccggt tcccaacgat caaggcgagt tacatgatcc
     1321 cccatgttgt gcaaaaaagc ggttagctcc ttcggtcctc cgatcgttgt cagaagtaag
     1381 ttggccgcag tgttatcact catggttatg gcagcactgc ataattctct tactgtcatg
     1441 ccatccgtaa gatgcttttc tgtgactggt gagtactcaa ccaagtcatt ctgagaatag
     1501 tgtatgcggc gaccgagttg ctcttgcccg gcgtcaatac gggataatac cgcgccacat
     1561 agcagaactt taaaagtgct catcattgga aaacgttctt cggggcgaaa actctcaagg
     1621 atcttaccgc tgttgagatc cagttcgatg taacccactc gtgcacccaa ctgatcttca
     1681 gcatctttta ctttcaccag cgtttctggg tgagcaaaaa caggaaggca aaatgccgca
     1741 aaaaagggaa taagggcgac acggaaatgt tgaatactca tactcttcct ttttcaatat
     1801 tattgaagca tttatcaggg ttattgtctc atgagcggat acatatttga atgtatttag
     1861 aaaaataaac aaataggggt tccgcgcaca tttccccgaa aagtgccacc taaattgtaa
     1921 gcgttaatat tttgttaaaa ttcgcgttaa atttttgtta aatcagctca ttttttaacc
     1981 aataggccga aatcggcaaa atcccttata aatcaaaaga atagaccgag atagggttga
     2041 gtgttgttcc agtttggaac aagagtccac tattaaagaa cgtggactcc aacgtcaaag
     2101 gnnnnnnnnn nnnnnnnnnn nnnnnnnnnn nnnnnnnnnn nnnnnnnnnn tnnnnnnnnn
     2161 nnnnnnnnnn nnnnnnnnnn nnnnnnnnnn nnnnnnnnnn nnnnnnnnnn nnnnnnnnnn
     2221 nnnnnnnnnn nnnnnnnnnn nngnnnnnnn nnnnnnnnnn nnnnnnnnnn nnnnnnnnnn
     2281 nnnnnnnnnn nnnnnnnnnn nnnnnnnnnn nnnnnnnnnn nnnnnnnnnn nnnnnnnnnn
     2341 nnnnnnnnnn nnnnnnnnnn nnnnnnnccc attcgccatt caggctgcgc aactgttggg
     2401 aagggcgatc ggtgcgggcc tcttcgctat tacgccagtc gaccgccaat tcaatatggc
     2461 gtatatggac tcatgccaat tcaatatggt ggatctggac ctgtgccaat tcaatatggc
     2521 gtatatggac tcgtgccaat tcaatatggt ggatctggac cccagccaat tcaatatggc
     2581 ggacttggca ccatgccaat tcaatatggc ggacctggca ctgtgccaac tggggagggg
     2641 tctacttggc acggtgccaa gtttgaggag gggtcttggc cctgtgccaa gtccgccata
     2701 ttgaattggc atggtgccaa taatggcggc catattggct atatgccagg atcaatatat
     2761 aggcaatatc caatatggcc ctatgccaat atggctattg gccaggttca atactatgta
     2821 ttggccctat gccatatagt attccatata tgggttttcc tattgacgta gatagcccct
     2881 cccaatgggc ggtcccatat accatatatg gggcttccta ataccgccca tagccactcc
     2941 cccattgacg tcaatggtct ctatatatgg tctttcctat tgacgtcata tgggcggtcc
     3001 tattgacgta tatggcgcct cccccattga cgtcaattac ggtaaatggc ccgcctggct
     3061 caatgcccat tgacgtcaat aggaccaccc accattgacg tcaatgggat ggctcattgc
     3121 ccattcatat ccgttctcac gccccctatt gacgtcaatg acggtaaatg gcccacttgg
     3181 cagtacatca atatctatta atagtaactt ggcaagtaca ttactattgg aagtacgcca
     3241 gggtacattg gcagtactcc cattgacgtc aatggcggta aatggcccgc gatggctgcc
     3301 aagtacatcc ccattgacgt caatggggag gggcaatgac gcaaatgggc gttccattga
     3361 cgtaaatggg cggtaggcgt gcctaatggg aggtctatat aagcaatgct cgtttaggga
     3421 accgccattc tgcctgggga cgtcggagca agcttgattt aggtgacact atagaataca
     3481 agctacttgt tctttttgca ggatccacta gtggcgcgcc attaattaaa ggccggccag
     3541 cgatcgccgg acatcgattg atgagtaaag gagaagaact tttcactgga gttgtcccaa
     3601 ttcttgttga attagatggt gatgttaatg ggcacaaatt ttctgtcagt ggagagggtg
     3661 aaggtgatgc aacatacgga aaacttaccc ttaaatttat ttgcactact ggaaaactac
     3721 ctgttccatg gccaacactt gtcactactc tcacttatgg tgttcaatgc ttttcaagat
     3781 acccagatca tatgaaacgg catgactttt tcaagagtgc catgcccgaa ggttatgtac
     3841 aggaaagaac tatatttttc aaagatgacg ggaactacaa gacacgtgct gaagtcaagt
     3901 ttgaaggtga tacccttgtt aatagaatcg agttaaaagg tattgatttt aaagaagatg
     3961 gaaacattct tggacacaaa ttggaataca actataactc acacaatgta tacatcatgg
     4021 cagacaaaca aaagaatgga atcaaagtta acttcaaaat tagacacaac attgaagatg
     4081 gaagcgttca actagcagac cattatcaac aaaatactcc aattggcgat ggccctgtcc
     4141 ttttaccaga caaccattac ctgtccacac aatctgccct ttcgaaagat cccaacgaaa
     4201 agagagacca catggtcctt cttgagtttg taacagctgc tgggattaca catggcatgg
     4261 atgaactata caaataagaa ttcaaggcct ctcgagcctc tagaactata gtgagtcgta
     4321 ttacgtagat ccagacatga taagatacat tgatgagttt ggacaaacca caactagaat
     4381 gcagtgaaaa aaatgcttta tttgtgaaat ttgtgatgct attgctttat ttgtaaccat
     4441 tataagctgc aataaacaag ttaacaacaa caattgcatt cattttatgt ttcaggttca
     4501 gggggaggtg tgggaggttt tttaattcgc ggccgcggcg ccaatgcatt gggcccggta
     4561 cccagctttt gttcccttta gtgagggtta attgcgcgct tggcgtaatc atggtcatag
     4621 ctgtttcctg tgtgaaattg ttatccgctc acaattccac acaacatacg agccgggagc
     4681 ataaagtgta aagcctgggg tgcctaatga gtgagctaac tcacattaat tgcgttgcgc
     4741 tcactgcccg ctttccagtc gggaaacctg tcgtgccagc tgcattaatg aatcggccaa
     4801 cgcgcgggga gaggcggttt gcgtattggg cgctcttccg cttcctcgct cact
//
