LOCUS       Exported 1247 bp ds-DNA linear SYN 18-MAY-2021
DEFINITION  synthetic linear DNA
ACCESSION   .
VERSION     .
KEYWORDS    pCS2+8CeGFP
SOURCE      synthetic DNA construct
  ORGANISM  synthetic DNA construct
REFERENCE   1 (bases 1 to 1247)
  AUTHORS   Gokirmak T, Campanale JP, Shipp LE, Moy GW, Tao H, Hamdoun A
  TITLE     Localization and Substrate Selectivity of Sea Urchin Multidrug (MDR)
            Efflux Transporters.
  JOURNAL   J Biol Chem. 2012 Nov 2.
  PUBMED    23124201
REFERENCE   2 (bases 1 to 1247)
  AUTHORS   .
  TITLE     Direct Submission
  JOURNAL   Exported May 18, 2021 from SnapGene Server 1.1.58
            http://www.snapgene.com
FEATURES             Location/Qualifiers
     source          1..1247
                     /organism="synthetic DNA construct"
                     /mol_type="other DNA"
     promoter        219..237
                     /label=SP6 promoter
                     /note="promoter for bacteriophage SP6 RNA polymerase"
     primer_bind     219..236
                     /label=SP6
                     /note="SP6 promoter, forward primer"
     CDS             323..1039
                     /codon_start=1
                     /product="Aequoria victoria green fluorescent protein"
                     /label=GFP
                     /translation="MSKGEELFTGVVPILVELDGDVNGHKFSVSGEGEGDATYGKLTLK
                     FICTTGKLPVPWPTLVTTLTYGVQCFSRYPDHMKRHDFFKSAMPEGYVQERTIFFKDDG
                     NYKTRAEVKFEGDTLVNRIELKGIDFKEDGNILGHKLEYNYNSHNVYIMADKQKNGIKV
                     NFKIRHNIEDGSVQLADHYQQNTPIGDGPVLLPDNHYLSTQSALSKDPNEKRDHMVLLE
                     FVTAAGITHGMDELYK"
     primer_bind     complement(353..381)
                     /label=GFP-R
                     /note="GFP, reverse primer. Does NOT anneal to EGFP"
     primer_bind     976..996
                     /label=GFP-F
                     /note="GFP, forward primer. Does NOT anneal to EGFP"
     promoter        complement(1068..1085)
                     /label=T7 promoter
                     /note="promoter for bacteriophage T7 RNA polymerase"
     polyA_signal    1090..1224
                     /label=SV40 poly(A) signal
                     /note="SV40 polyadenylation signal"
     primer_bind     complement(1114..1133)
                     /label=EBV-rev
                     /note="SV40 polyA terminator, reverse primer"
     primer_bind     1168..1187
                     /label=SV40pA-R
                     /note="SV40 polyA, reverse primer"
ORIGIN
        1 agggtacatt ggcagtactc ccattgacgt caatggcggt aaatggcccg cgatggctgc
       61 caagtacatc ccccattgac gtcaatgggg aggggcaatg acgcaaatgg gcgttccatt
      121 gacgtaaatg ggcggtaggc gtgcctaatg ggaggtctat ataagcaatg ctcgtttagg
      181 gaaccgccat tctgcctggg gacgtcggag caagcttgat ttaggtgaca ctatagaata
      241 caagctactt gttctttttg caggatccac tagtggcgcg ccattaatta aaggccggcc
      301 agcgatcgcc ggacatcgat tgatgagtaa aggagaagaa cttttcactg gagttgtccc
      361 aattcttgtt gaattagatg gtgatgttaa tgggcacaaa ttttctgtca gtggagaggg
      421 tgaaggtgat gcaacatacg gaaaacttac ccttaaattt atttgcacta ctggaaaact
      481 acctgttcca tggccaacac ttgtcactac tctcacttat ggtgttcaat gcttttcaag
      541 atacccagat catatgaaac ggcatgactt tttcaagagt gccatgcccg aaggttatgt
      601 acaggaaaga actatatttt tcaaagatga cgggaactac aagacacgtg ctgaagtcaa
      661 gtttgaaggt gatacccttg ttaatagaat cgagttaaaa ggtattgatt ttaaagaaga
      721 tggaaacatt cttggacaca aattggaata caactataac tcacacaatg tatacatcat
      781 ggcagacaaa caaaagaatg gaatcaaagt taacttcaaa attagacaca acattgaaga
      841 tggaagcgtt caactagcag accattatca acaaaatact ccaattggcg atggccctgt
      901 ccttttacca gacaaccatt acctgtccac acaatctgcc ctttcgaaag atcccaacga
      961 aaagagagac cacatggtcc ttcttgagtt tgtaacagct gctgggatta cacatggcat
     1021 ggatgaacta tacaaataag aattcaaggc ctctcgagcc tctagaacta tagtgagtcg
     1081 tattacgtag atccagacat gataagatac attgatgagt ttggacaaac cacaactaga
     1141 atgcagtgaa aaaaatgctt tatttgtgaa atttgtgatg ctattgcttt atttgtaacc
     1201 attataagct gcaataaaca agttaacaac aacaattgca ttcattt
//
