>Addgene plasmid #34952 | pCS2+8CeGFP | addgene partial sequence | sequence record 45231 | CMV_fwd
GGGAACCGCCATTCTGCCTGGGGACGTCGGAGCAAGCTTGATTTAGGTGACACTATAGAATACAAGCTAC
TTGTTCTTTTTGCAGGATCCACTAGTGGCGCGCCATTAATTAAAGGCCGGCCAGCGATCGCCGGACATCG
ATTGATGAGTAAAGGAGAAGAACTTTTCACTGGAGTTGTCCCAATTCTTGTTGAATTAGATGGTGATGTT
AATGGGCACAAATTTTCTGTCAGTGGAGAGGGTGAAGGTGATGCAACATACGGAAAACTTACCCTTAAAT
TTATTTGCACTACTGGAAAACTACCTGTTCCATGGCCAACACTTGTCACTACTCTCACTTATGGTGTTCA
ATGCTTTTCAAGATACCCAGATCATATGAAACGGCATGACTTTTTCAAGAGTGCCATGCCCGAAGGTTAT
GTACAGGAAAGAACTATATTTTTCAAAGATGACGGGAACTACAAGACACGTGCTGAAGTCAAGTTTGAAG
GTGATACCCTTGTTAATAGAATCGAGTTAAAAGGTATTGATTTTAAAGAAGATGGAAACATTCTTGGACA
CAAATTGGAATACAACTATAACTCACACAATGTATACATCATGGCAGACAAACAAAAGAATGGAATCAAA
GTTAACTTCAAAATTAGACACAACATTGAAGATGGAAGCGTTCAACTAGCAGACCATTATCAACAAAATA
CTCCAATTGGCGATGGCCCTGTCCTTTTACCAGACAACCATTACCTGTCCACACAATCTGCCCTTTCGAA
AGATCCCAACGAAAAGAGAGACCACATGGTCCTTCTTGAGTTTGTAACAGCTGCTGGGATTACACATGGC
ATGGATGAACTATACAAATAAGAATTC
