>Addgene plasmid #34952 | pCS2+8CeGFP | addgene partial sequence | sequence record 142910 | EBV-rev
CGTAATACGACTCACTATAGTTCTAGAGGCTCGAGAGGCCTTGAATTCTTATTTGTATAGTTCATCCATG
CCATGTGTAATCCCAGCAGCTGTTACAAACTCAAGAAGGACCATGTGGTCTCTCTTTTCGTTGGGATCTT
TCGAAAGGGCAGATTGTGTGGACAGGTAATGGTTGTCTGGTAAAAGGACAGGGCCATCGCCAATTGGAGT
ATTTTGTTGATAATGGTCTGCTAGTTGAACGCTTCCATCTTCAATGTTGTGTCTAATTTTGAAGTTAACT
TTGATTCCATTCTTTTGTTTGTCTGCCATGATGTATACATTGTGTGAGTTATAGTTGTATTCCAATTTGT
GTCCAAGAATGTTTCCATCTTCTTTAAAATCAATACCTTTTAACTCGATTCTATTAACAAGGGTATCACC
TTCAAACTTGACTTCAGCACGTGTCTTGTAGTTCCCGTCATCTTTGAAAAATATAGTTCTTTCCTGTACA
TAACCTTCGGGCATGGCACTCTTGAAAAAGTCATGCCGTTTCATATGATCTGGGTATCTTGAAAAGCATT
GAACACCATAAGTGAGAGTAGTGACAAGTGTTGGCCATGGAACAGGTAGTTTTCCAGTAGTGCAAATAAA
TTTAAGGGTAAGTTTTCCGTATGTTGCATCACCTTCACCCTCTCCACTGACAGAAAATTTGTGCCCATTA
ACATCACCATCTAATTCAACAAGAATTGGGACAACTCCAGTGAAAAGTTCTTCTCCTTTACTCATCAATC
GATGTCCGGCGATCGCTGGCCGGCCTTTAATTAATGGCGCGCCACTAGTGGATCCTGCAAA
